Addgene plasmid #156007: SFRS10
Purpose: For use in RBP tethering screen
Depositing lab: Eugene Yeo. Depositing organization: University of California, San Diego (UCSD). Publication: Large-scale tethered function assays identify factors that regulate mRNA stability and translation. Luo EC, Nathanson JL, Tan FE, Schwartz JL, Schmok JC, Shankar A, Markmiller S, Yee BA, Sathe S, Pratt GA, Scaletta DB, Ha Y, Hill DE, Aigner S, Yeo GW. Nat Struct Mol Biol. 2020 Oct;27(10):989-1000. doi: 10.1038/s41594-020-0477-6. Epub 2020 Aug 17. PubMed 32807991.
Backbone
  Vector backbone: E2.pEF5-DEST-FL-V5-MCP
  Backbone size w/o insert (bp): 7357
  Vector type: Mammalian Expression
Growth in bacteria
  Bacterial resistance: Ampicillin, 100 μg/mL
  Growth temperature: 37°C
  Growth strain: DH5alpha
  Copy number: High Copy
Gene/Insert
  Gene/Insert name: SFRS10 (alt name: Accession: BC000160)
  Species: H. sapiens (human)
  Insert size (bp): 867
  Mutation: none
  Entrez Gene: TRA2B (a.k.a. Htra2-beta, PPP1R156, SFRS10, SRFS10, TRA2-BETA, TRAN2B)
  Promoter: EF-1a
  Tag / fusion protein: V5-MCP (C terminal on backbone)
  Cloning method: Gateway Cloning
  Sequencing primers: 5′ TAATACGACTCACTATAGGG; 3′ gctcgagtctagagggc
Resource information
  A portion of this plasmid was derived from a plasmid made by: DNASU Plasmid Repository Center for Personalized Diagnostics Biodesign Institute
Terms and licenses: Academic/Nonprofit Terms; Industry Terms: Not Available to Industry
How to cite: SFRS10 was a gift from Eugene Yeo (Addgene plasmid # 156007 ; http://n2t.net/addgene:156007 ; RRID:Addgene_156007)
