[The description below was written by a language model from this plasmid's Addgene catalogue record and pLannotate feature annotations shown in this document.]
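Description:
SFRS10 is a mammalian expression plasmid built on the Gateway destination backbone E2.pEF5-DEST-FL-V5-MCP. It carries the human TRA2B open reading frame (also known as SFRS10 or Tra2-beta), a sequence-specific RNA-binding protein that regulates pre-mRNA splicing by activating or suppressing exon inclusion. The unmutated coding sequence of about 0.87 kb was introduced by Gateway recombination and sits between attB1 and attB2 sites, downstream of the strong constitutive EF-1α promoter. A T7 promoter lies just upstream of the insert. Downstream of attB2, the backbone supplies a C-terminal V5 epitope tag followed by the bacteriophage MS2 coat protein (MCP), and the transcription unit ends at a bovine growth hormone polyadenylation signal.

The MCP moiety binds a specific MS2 RNA stem-loop, so the fusion protein can be recruited artificially to a transcript that carries such hairpins, while the V5 tag allows detection of the fusion. This matches the recorded purpose, use in an RNA-binding protein tethering screen, in which tethered proteins are tested for effects on mRNA stability and translation. The reporter itself is not part of this plasmid.

The backbone also contains an FRT site directly upstream of a hygromycin resistance gene with an SV40 polyadenylation signal. This arrangement is typical of FLP-mediated integration vectors, although the record does not state that use. Propagation in E. coli relies on a high-copy ColE1/pUC-type origin and ampicillin resistance. The other annotated elements are short fragments (f1 ori, SV40 promoter, ble, lacI, CMV enhancer, small t antigen), probably backbone remnants rather than functional parts. The sequenced record is 7,234 nt.
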