Features (pLannotate 1.2.2; 24 found; start..end, strand, type, name):
      1..1179    +  promoter       EF-1α promoter: strong constitutive promoter for human elongation factor EF-1α
   1196..1214    +  promoter       T7 promoter: promoter for bacteriophage T7 RNA polymerase
   1293..1317    +  protein_bind   attB1: mutant version of attB; recombination site for the Gateway® BP reaction BP Clonase™
   1323..2186    +  CDS            TRA2B: TRA2B_HUMAN - Also known as SFRS10. Experimental evidence at protein level: Swiss-Prot protein existence level 1. Sequence-specific RNA-binding protein which participates in the control of pre-mRNA splicing. Can either activate or suppress exon inclusion. Acts additively with RBMX to promote exon 7 inclusion of the survival motor neuron SMN2. Activates the splicing of MAPT/Tau exon 10. Alters pre-mRNA splicing patterns by antagonizing the effects of splicing regulators, like RBMX. Binds to the AG-rich SE2 domain in the SMN exon 7 RNA. Binds to pre-mRNA. From Homo sapiens (Human).
   2191..2215    -  protein_bind   attB2: mutant version of attB; recombination site for the Gateway® BP reaction BP Clonase™
   2340..2381    +  CDS            V5 tag: epitope tag from simian virus 5
   2394..2780    +  CDS            MS2: bacteriophage MS2 coat protein binds to a specific stem-loop structure in the viral RNA (Peabody, 1993)
   2842..3066    +  polyA_signal   bGH poly(A) signal: bovine growth hormone polyadenylation signal
   3070..3091    +  promoter       SV40 promoter (fragment): SV40 enhancer and early promoter
   3112..3345    +  rep_origin     f1 ori (fragment) (sequence partly withheld): f1 bacteriophage origin of replication; arrow indicates direction of (+) strand synthesis
   3350..3397    +  protein_bind   FRT: FLP-mediated recombination occurs in the 8-bp core sequence TCTAGAAA (Turan and Bode, 2011). FLP recombinase from the Saccharomyces cerevisiae 2μ plasmid
   3405..4427    +  CDS            HygR: aminoglycoside phosphotransferase from E. coli; aph(4)-Ia; confers resistance to hygromycin
   4437..4562    +  CDS            ble (fragment): BLE_KLEPN - Experimental evidence at protein level: Swiss-Prot protein existence level 1. Binding protein with a strong affinity to the bleomycin family of antibiotics. Binds to CL990; an antimitotic-antibiotic compound. From Klebsiella pneumoniae.
   4557..4678    +  polyA_signal   SV40 poly(A) signal: SV40 polyadenylation signal
   4751..4767    -  protein_bind   lac operator: The lac repressor binds to the lac operator to inhibit transcription in E. coli. This inhibition can be relieved by adding lactose or isopropyl-β-D-thiogalactopyranoside (IPTG). lac repressor encoded by lacI
   4775..4805    -  promoter       lac promoter: promoter for the E. coli lac operon
   4820..4841    -  protein_bind   CAP binding site: CAP binding activates transcription in the presence of cAMP. E. coli catabolite activator protein
   4854..4946    -  CDS            lacI (fragment): lac repressor; lacI; The lac repressor binds to the lac operator to inhibit transcription in E. coli. This inhibition can be relieved by adding lactose or isopropyl-β-D-thiogalactopyranoside (IPTG).
   5129..5717    -  rep_origin     ori: high-copy-number ColE1/pMB1/pBR322/pUC origin of replication
   5888..6748    -  CDS            AmpR: β-lactamase; bla; confers resistance to ampicillin, carbenicillin, and related antibiotics
   6749..6853    -  promoter       AmpR promoter: bla
   6912..6964    -  misc_feature   bom (fragment): basis of mobility region from pBR322
   7119..7137    +  enhancer       CMV enhancer (fragment): human cytomegalovirus immediate early enhancer
   7162..7228    +  CDS            small t antigen (fragment): SV40 (simian virus 40) small t antigen
>Addgene plasmid #156007 | SFRS10 | addgene full sequence | sequence record 377220 | Addgene NGS Result
GGCTCCGGTGCCCGTCAGTGGGCAGAGCGCACATCGCCCACAGTCCCCGAGAAGTTGGGGGGAGGGGTCG
GCAATTGAACCGGTGCCTAGAGAAGGTGGCGCGGGGTAAACTGGGAAAGTGATGTCGTGTACTGGCTCCG
CCTTTTTCCCGAGGGTGGGGGAGAACCGTATATAAGTGCAGTAGTCGCCGTGAACGTTCTTTTTCGCAAC
GGGTTTGCCGCCAGAACACAGGTAAGTGCCGTGTGTGGTTCCCGCGGGCCTGGCCTCTTTACGGGTTATG
GCCCTTGCGTGCCTTGAATTACTTCCACCTGGCTGCAGTACGTGATTCTTGATCCCGAGCTTCGGGTTGG
AAGTGGGTGGGAGAGTTCGAGGCCTTGCGCTTAAGGAGCCCCTTCGCCTCGTGCTTGAGTTGAGGCCTGG
CCTGGGCGCTGGGGCCGCCGCGTGCGAATCTGGTGGCACCTTCGCGCCTGTCTCGCTGCTTTCGATAAGT
CTCTAGCCATTTAAAATTTTTGATGACCTGCTGCGACGCTTTTTTTCTGGCAAGATAGTCTTGTAAATGC
GGGCCAAGATCTGCACACTGGTATTTCGGTTTTTGGGGCCGCGGGCGGCGACGGGGCCCGTGCGTCCCAG
CGCACATGTTCGGCGAGGCGGGGCCTGCGAGCGCGGCCACCGAGAATCGGACGGGGGTAGTCTCAAGCTG
GCCGGCCTGCTCTGGTGCCTGGCCTCGCGCCGCCGTGTATCGCCCCGCCCTGGGCGGCAAGGCTGGCCCG
GTCGGCACCAGTTGCGTGAGCGGAAAGATGGCCGCTTCCCGGCCCTGCTGCAGGGAGCTCAAAATGGAGG
ACGCGGCGCTCGGGAGAGCGGGCGGGTGAGTCACCCACACAAAGGAAAAGGGCCTTTCCGTCCTCAGCCG
TCGCTTCATGTGACTCCACGGAGTACCGGGCGCCGTCCAGGCACCTCGATTAGTTCTCGAGCTTTTGGAG
TACGTCGTCTTTAGGTTGGGGGGAGGGGTTTTATGCGATGGAGTTTCCCCACACTGAGTGGGTGGAGACT
GAAGTTAGGCCAGCTTGGCACTTGATGTAATTCTCCTTGGAATTTGCCCTTTTTGAGTTTGGATCTTGGT
TCATTCTCAAGCCTCAGACAGTGGTTCAAAGTTTTTTTCTTCCATTTCAGGTGTCGTGAGGAATTAGCTT
GGTACTAATACGACTCACTATAGGGAGACCCAAGCTGGCTAGGTAAGCTTGGTACCGAGCTCGGATCCAC
TAGTCCAGTGTGGTGGAATTCTGCAGATATCAACAAGTTTGTACAAAAAAGCAGGCTCCACCATGAGCGA
CAGCGGCGAGCAGAACTACGGCGAGCGGGAATCCCGTTCTGCTTCCAGAAGTGGAAGTGCTCACGGATCG
GGGAAATCTGCAAGGCATACCCCTGCAAGGTCTCGCTCCAAGGAAGATTCCAGGCGTTCCAGATCAAAGT
CCAGGTCCCGATCTGAATCTAGGTCTAGATCCAGAAGAAGCTCCCGAAGGCATTATACCCGGTCACGGTC
TCGCTCCCGCTCCCATAGACGATCACGTAGCAGGTCTTACAGTCGAGATTATCGTAGACGGCACAGCCAC
AGCCATTCTCCCATGTCTACTCGCAGGCGTCATGTTGGGAATCGGGCAAATCCTGATCCTAACTGTTGTC
TTGGAGTATTTGGGCTGAGCTTGTACACCACAGAAAGAGATCTAAGAGAAGTGTTCTCTAAATATGGTCC
CATTGCCGATGTGTCTATTGTATATGACCAGCAGTCTAGGCGTTCAAGAGGATTTGCCTTTGTATATTTT
GAAAATGTAGATGATGCCAAGGAAGCTAAAGAACGTGCCAATGGAATGGAGCTTGATGGGCGTAGGATCA
GAGTTGATTTCTCTATAACAAAAAGACCACATACGCCAACACCAGGAATTTACATGGGGAGACCTACCTA
TGGCAGCTCTCGCCGTCGGGATTACTATGACAGAGGATATGATCGGGGCTATGATGATCGGGACTACTAT
AGCAGATCATACAGAGGAGGAGGTGGAGGAGGAGGAGGATGGAGAGCTGCCCAAGACAGGGATCAGATTT
ATAGAAGGCGGTCACCTTCTCCTTACTATAGTCGTGGAGGATACAGATCACGTTCCAGATCTCGATCATA
CTCACCTCGTCGCTATTTGGACCCAGCTTTCTTGTACAAAGTGGTTGATATCCAGCACAGTGGCGGCCGC
TCGAGTCTAGAGGGCCCGCGGTTCGAAACCAGCGGAGGCGGCGGAAGCGGGGGAGGAGGCAGCGGCGGAG
GCGGCAGCGGGGGCGGCGGAAGCGCTACCGGTAAGCCTATCCCTAACCCTCTCCTCGGTCTCGATTCTAC
GCGTACCGGTATGGCTTCTAACTTTACTCAGTTCGTTCTCGTCGACAATGGCGGAACTGGCGACGTGACT
GTCGCCCCAAGCAACTTCGCTAACGGGGTCGCTGAATGGATCAGCTCTAACTCGCGATCACAGGCTTACA
AAGTAACCTGTAGCGTTCGTCAGAGCTCTGCGCAGAATCGCAAATACACCATCAAAGTCGAGGTGCCTAA
AGTGGCAACCCAGACTGTTGGTGGTGAAGAGCTTCCTGTAGCCGGATGGAGATCTTACTTAAATATGGAA
CTAACCATTCCAATTTTCGCCACGAATTCCGACTGCGAGCTTATTGTTAAGGCAATGCAAGGTCTCCTAA
AAGATGGAAACCCGATTCCCTCGGCCATCGCGGCCAACTCCGGCATCTACGGAGGTGGAGGTGGATCTCG
TACGGGTTAGTAATGAGTTTAAACCCGCTGATCAGCCTCGACTGTGCCTTCTAGTTGCCAGCCATCTGTT
GTTTGCCCCTCCCCCGTGCCTTCCTTGACCCTGGAAGGTGCCACTCCCACTGTCCTTTCCTAATAAAATG
AGGAAATTGCATCGCATTGTCTGAGTAGGTGTCATTCTATTCTGGGGGGTGGGGTGGGGCAGGACAGCAA
GGGGGAGGATTGGGAAGACAATAGCAGGCATGCTGGGGATGCGGTGGGCTCTATGGCTTCTGAGGCGGAA
AGAACCAGCTGGGGCTCTAGGGGGTATCCCC
[124 nt withheld, positions 3112-3235]
C
[91 nt withheld, positions 3237-3327]
AGGGTGATGGTTCACGTACCTAGAAGTTCCTATTCCGAAGTTCCTATTCTCTAGAAAGTATAGGAACTTC
CTTGGCCAAAAAGCCTGAACTCACCGCGACGTCTGTCGAGAAGTTTCTGATCGAAAAGTTCGACAGCGTC
TCCGACCTGATGCAGCTCTCGGAGGGCGAAGAATCTCGTGCTTTCAGCTTCGATGTAGGAGGGCGTGGAT
ATGTCCTGCGGGTAAATAGCTGCGCCGATGGTTTCTACAAAGATCGTTATGTTTATCGGCACTTTGCATC
GGCCGCGCTCCCGATTCCGGAAGTGCTTGACATTGGGGAATTCAGCGAGAGCCTGACCTATTGCATCTCC
CGCCGTGCACAGGGTGTCACGTTGCAAGACCTGCCTGAAACCGAACTGCCCGCTGTTCTGCAGCCGGTCG
CGGAGGCCATGGATGCGATCGCTGCGGCCGATCTTAGCCAGACGAGCGGGTTCGGCCCATTCGGACCGCA
AGGAATCGGTCAATACACTACATGGCGTGATTTCATATGCGCGATTGCTGATCCCCATGTGTATCACTGG
CAAACTGTGATGGACGACACCGTCAGTGCGTCCGTCGCGCAGGCTCTCGATGAGCTGATGCTTTGGGCCG
AGGACTGCCCCGAAGTCCGGCACCTCGTGCACGCGGATTTCGGCTCCAACAATGTCCTGACGGACAATGG
CCGCATAACAGCGGTCATTGACTGGAGCGAGGCGATGTTCGGGGATTCCCAATACGAGGTCGCCAACATC
TTCTTCTGGAGGCCGTGGTTGGCTTGTATGGAGCAGCAGACGCGCTACTTCGAGCGGAGGCATCCGGAGC
TTGCAGGATCGCCGCGGCTCCGGGCGTATATGCTCCGCATTGGTCTTGACCAACTCTATCAGAGCTTGGT
TGACGGCAATTTCGATGATGCAGCTTGGGCGCAGGGTCGATGCGACGCAATCGTCCGATCCGGAGCCGGG
ACTGTCGGGCGTACACAAATCGCCCGCAGAAGCGCGGCCGTCTGGACCGATGGCTGTGTAGAAGTACTCG
CCGATAGTGGAAACCGACGCCCCAGCACTCGTCCGAGGGCAAAGGAATAGCACGTACTACGAGATTTCGA
TTCCACCGCCGCCTTCTATGAAAGGTTGGGCTTCGGAATCGTTTTCCGGGACGCCGGCTGGATGATCCTC
CAGCGCGGGGATCTCATGCTGGAGTTCTTCGCCCACCCCAACTTGTTTATTGCAGCTTATAATGGTTACA
AATAAAGCAATAGCATCACAAATTTCACAAATAAAGCATTTTTTTCACTGCATTCTAGTTGTGGTTTGTC
CAAACTCATCAATGTATCTTATCATGTCTGTATACCGTCGACCTCTAGCTAGAGCTTGGCGTAATCATGG
TCATAGCTGTTTCCTGTGTGAAATTGTTATCCGCTCACAATTCCACACAACATACGAGCCGGAAGCATAA
AGTGTAAAGCCTGGGGTGCCTAATGAGTGAGCTAACTCACATTAATTGCGTTGCGCTCACTGCCCGCTTT
CCAGTCGGGAAACCTGTCGTGCCAGCTGCATTAATGAATCGGCCAACGCGCGGGGAGAGGCGGTTTGCGT
ATTGGGCGCTCTTCCGCTTCCTCGCTCACTGACTCGCTGCGCTCGGTCGTTCGGCTGCGGCGAGCGGTAT
CAGCTCACTCAAAGGCGGTAATACGGTTATCCACAGAATCAGGGGATAACGCAGGAAAGAACATGTGAGC
AAAAGGCCAGCAAAAGGCCAGGAACCGTAAAAAGGCCGCGTTGCTGGCGTTTTTCCATAGGCTCCGCCCC
CCTGACGAGCATCACAAAAATCGACGCTCAAGTCAGAGGTGGCGAAACCCGACAGGACTATAAAGATACC
AGGCGTTTCCCCCTGGAAGCTCCCTCGTGCGCTCTCCTGTTCCGACCCTGCCGCTTACCGGATACCTGTC
CGCCTTTCTCCCTTCGGGAAGCGTGGCGCTTTCTCATAGCTCACGCTGTAGGTATCTCAGTTCGGTGTAG
GTCGTTCGCTCCAAGCTGGGCTGTGTGCACGAACCCCCCGTTCAGCCCGACCGCTGCGCCTTATCCGGTA
ACTATCGTCTTGAGTCCAACCCGGTAAGACACGACTTATCGCCACTGGCAGCAGCCACTGGTAACAGGAT
TAGCAGAGCGAGGTATGTAGGCGGTGCTACAGAGTTCTTGAAGTGGTGGCCTAACTACGGCTACACTAGA
AGAACAGTATTTGGTATCTGCGCTCTGCTGAAGCCAGTTACCTTCGGAAAAAGAGTTGGTAGCTCTTGAT
CCGGCAAACAAACCACCGCTGGTAGCGGTGGTTTTTTTGTTTGCAAGCAGCAGATTACGCGCAGAAAAAA
AGGATCTCAAGAAGATCCTTTGATCTTTTCTACGGGGTCTGACGCTCAGTGGAACGAAAACTCACGTTAA
GGGATTTTGGTCATGAGATTATCAAAAAGGATCTTCACCTAGATCCTTTTAAATTAAAAATGAAGTTTTA
AATCAATCTAAAGTATATATGAGTAAACTTGGTCTGACAGTTACCAATGCTTAATCAGTGAGGCACCTAT
CTCAGCGATCTGTCTATTTCGTTCATCCATAGTTGCCTGACTCCCCGTCGTGTAGATAACTACGATACGG
GAGGGCTTACCATCTGGCCCCAGTGCTGCAATGATACCGCGAGACCCACGCTCACCGGCTCCAGATTTAT
CAGCAATAAACCAGCCAGCCGGAAGGGCCGAGCGCAGAAGTGGTCCTGCAACTTTATCCGCCTCCATCCA
GTCTATTAATTGTTGCCGGGAAGCTAGAGTAAGTAGTTCGCCAGTTAATAGTTTGCGCAACGTTGTTGCC
ATTGCTACAGGCATCGTGGTGTCACGCTCGTCGTTTGGTATGGCTTCATTCAGCTCCGGTTCCCAACGAT
CAAGGCGAGTTACATGATCCCCCATGTTGTGCAAAAAAGCGGTTAGCTCCTTCGGTCCTCCGATCGTTGT
CAGAAGTAAGTTGGCCGCAGTGTTATCACTCATGGTTATGGCAGCACTGCATAATTCTCTTACTGTCATG
CCATCCGTAAGATGCTTTTCTGTGACTGGTGAGTACTCAACCAAGTCATTCTGAGAATAGTGTATGCGGC
GACCGAGTTGCTCTTGCCCGGCGTCAATACGGGATAATACCGCGCCACATAGCAGAACTTTAAAAGTGCT
CATCATTGGAAAACGTTCTTCGGGGCGAAAACTCTCAAGGATCTTACCGCTGTTGAGATCCAGTTCGATG
TAACCCACTCGTGCACCCAACTGATCTTCAGCATCTTTTACTTTCACCAGCGTTTCTGGGTGAGCAAAAA
CAGGAAGGCAAAATGCCGCAAAAAAGGGAATAAGGGCGACACGGAAATGTTGAATACTCATACTCTTCCT
TTTTCAATATTATTGAAGCATTTATCAGGGTTATTGTCTCATGAGCGGATACATATTTGAATGTATTTAG
AAAAATAAACAAATAGGGGTTCCGCGCACATTTCCCCGAAAAGTGCCACCTGACGTCGACGGATCGGGAG
ATCTCCCGATCCCCTATGGTGCACTCTCAGTACAATCTGCTCTGATGCCGCATAGTTAAGCCAGTATCTG
CTCCCTGCTTGTGTGTTGGAGGTCGCTGAGTAGTGCGCGAGCAAAATTTAAGCTACAACAAGGCAAGGCT
TGACCGACAATTGCATGAAGAATCTGCTTAGGGTTAGGCGTTTTGCGCTGCTTCGCGATGTACGGGCCAG
ATATACGCGTTGACATTGATTATTGACTAGGCTTTTGCAAAAAGCTTTGCAAAGATGGATAAAGTTTTAA
ACAGAGAGGAATCTTTGCAGCTAATGGACCTTCTAGGTCTTGAAAGGAGTGGGAATT
