>Addgene plasmid #156007 | SFRS10 | depositor partial sequence | sequence record 301410 | Insert Sequence
ATGAGCGACAGCGGCGAGCAGAACTACGGCGAGCGGGAATCCCGTTCTGCTTCCAGAAGTGGAAGTGCTC
ACGGATCGGGGAAATCTGCAAGGCATACCCCTGCAAGGTCTCGCTCCAAGGAAGATTCCAGGCGTTCCAG
ATCAAAGTCCAGGTCCCGATCTGAATCTAGGTCTAGATCCAGAAGAAGCTCCCGAAGGCATTATACCCGG
TCACGGTCTCGCTCCCGCTCCCATAGACGATCACGTAGCAGGTCTTACAGTCGAGATTATCGTAGACGGC
ACAGCCACAGCCATTCTCCCATGTCTACTCGCAGGCGTCATGTTGGGAATCGGGCAAATCCTGATCCTAA
CTGTTGTCTTGGAGTATTTGGGCTGAGCTTGTACACCACAGAAAGAGATCTAAGAGAAGTGTTCTCTAAA
TATGGTCCCATTGCCGATGTGTCTATTGTATATGACCAGCAGTCTAGGCGTTCAAGAGGATTTGCCTTTG
TATATTTTGAAAATGTAGATGATGCCAAGGAAGCTAAAGAACGTGCCAATGGAATGGAGCTTGATGGGCG
TAGGATCAGAGTTGATTTCTCTATAACAAAAAGACCACATACGCCAACACCAGGAATTTACATGGGGAGA
CCTACCTATGGCAGCTCTCGCCGTCGGGATTACTATGACAGAGGATATGATCGGGGCTATGATGATCGGG
ACTACTATAGCAGATCATACAGAGGAGGAGGTGGAGGAGGAGGAGGATGGAGAGCTGCCCAAGACAGGGA
TCAGATTTATAGAAGGCGGTCACCTTCTCCTTACTATAGTCGTGGAGGATACAGATCACGTTCCAGATCT
CGATCATACTCACCTCGTCGCTATTTG
